>Addgene plasmid #202441 | pXPR_003-sgKCMF1 | addgene full sequence | sequence record 398284 | Addgene NGS Result
CCGAACGACCGAGCGCAGCGAGTCAGTGAGCGAGGAAGCGGAAGAGCGCCCAATACGCAAACCGCCTCTC
CCCGCGCGTTGGCCGATTCATTAATGCAGCTGGCACGACAGGTTTCCCGACTGGAAAGCGGGCAGTGAGC
GCAACGCAATTAATGTGAGTTAGCTCACTCATTAGGCACCCCAGGCTTTACACTTTATGCTTCCGGCTCG
TATGTTGTGTGGAATTGTGAGCGGATAACAATTTCACACAGGAAACAGCTATGACCATGATTACGCCAAG
CGCGCAATTAACCCTCACTAAAGGGAACAAAAGCTGGAGCTGCAAGCTTAATGTAGTCTTATGCAATACT
CTTGTAGTCTTGCAACATGGTAACGATGAGTTAGCAACATGCCTTACAAGGAGAGAAAAAGCACCGTGCA
TGCCGATTGGTGGAAGTAAGGTGGTACGATCGTGCCTTATTAGGAAGGCAACAGACGGGTCTGACATGGA
TTGGACGAACCACTGAATTGCCGCATTGCAGAGATATTGTATTTAAGTGCCTAGCTCGATACATAAACGG
GTCTCTCTGGTTAGACCAGATCTGAGCCTGGGAGCTCTCTGGCTAACTAGGGAACCCACTGCTTAAGCCT
CAATAAAGCTTGCCTTGAGTGCTTCAAGTAGTGTGTGCCCGTCTGTTGTGTGACTCTGGTAACTAGAGAT
CCCTCAGACCCTTTTAGTCAGTGTGGAAAATCTCTAGCAGTGGCGCCCGAACAGGGACTTGAAAGCGAAA
GGGAAACCAGAGGAGCTCTCTCGACGCAGGACTCGGCTTGCTGAAGCGCGCACGGCAAGAGGCGAGGGGC
GGCGACTGGTGAGTACGCCAAAAATTTTGACTAGCGGAGGCTAGAAGGAGAGAGATGGGTGCGAGAGCGT
CAGTATTAAGCGGGGGAGAATTAGATCGCGATGGGAAAAAATTCGGTTAAGGCCAGGGGGAAAGAAAAAA
TATAAATTAAAACATATAGTATGGGCAAGCAGGGAGCTAGAACGATTCGCAGTTAATCCTGGCCTGTTAG
AAACATCAGAAGGCTGTAGACAAATACTGGGACAGCTACAACCATCCCTTCAGACAGGATCAGAAGAACT
TAGATCATTATATAATACAGTAGCAACCCTCTATTGTGTGCATCAAAGGATAGAGATAAAAGACACCAAG
GAAGCTTTAGACAAGATAGAGGAAGAGCAAAACAAAAGTAAGACCACCGCACAGCAAGCGGCCGCTGATC
TTCAGACCTGGAGGAGGAGATATGAGGGACAATTGGAGAAGTGAATTATATAAATATAAAGTAGTAAAAA
TTGAACCATTAGGAGTAGCACCCACCAAGGCAAAGAGAAGAGTGGTGCAGAGAGAAAAAAGAGCAGTGGG
AATAGGAGCTTTGTTCCTTGGGTTCTTGGGAGCAGCAGGAAGCACTATGGGCGCAGCGTCAATGACGCTG
ACGGTACAGGCCAGACAATTATTGTCTGGTATAGTGCAGCAGCAGAACAATTTGCTGAGGGCTATTGAGG
CGCAACAGCATCTGTTGCAACTCACAGTCTGGGGCATCAAGCAGCTCCAGGCAAGAATCCTGGCTGTGGA
AAGATACCTAAAGGATCAACAGCTCCTGGGGATTTGGGGTTGCTCTGGAAAACTCATTTGCACCACTGCT
GTGCCTTGGAATGCTAGTTGGAGTAATAAATCTCTGGAACAGATTTGGAATCACACGACCTGGATGGAGT
GGGACAGAGAAATTAACAATTACACAAGCTTAATACACTCCTTAATTGAAGAATCGCAAAACCAGCAAGA
AAAGAATGAACAAGAATTATTGGAATTAGATAAATGGGCAAGTTTGTGGAATTGGTTTAACATAACAAAT
TGGCTGTGGTATATAAAATTATTCATAATGATAGTAGGAGGCTTGGTAGGTTTAAGAATAGTTTTTGCTG
TACTTTCTATAGTGAATAGAGTTAGGCAGGGATATTCACCATTATCGTTTCAGACCCACCTCCCAACCCC
GAGGGGACCCAGAGAGGGCCTATTTCCCATGATTCCTTCATATTTGCATATACGATACAAGGCTGTTAGA
GAGATAATTAGAATTAATTTGACTGTAAACACAAAGATATTAGTACAAAATACGTGACGTAGAAAGTAAT
AATTTCTTGGGTAGTTTGCAGTTTTAAAATTATGTTTTAAAATGGACTATCATATGCTTACCGTAACTTG
AAAGTATTTCGATTTCTTGGCTTTATATATCTTGTGGAAAGGACGAAACACCGAATGCAGTGCATATTAA
CAAGTTTTAGAGCTAGAAATAGCAAGTTAAAATAAGGCTAGTCCGTTATCAACTTGAAAAAGTGGCACCG
AGTCGGTGCTTTTTTAAGCTTGGCGTAACTAGATCTTGAGACAAATGGCAGTATTCATCCACAATTTTAA
AAGAAAAGGGGGGATTGGGGGGTACAGTGCAGGGGAAAGAATAGTAGACATAATAGCAACAGACATACAA
ACTAAAGAATTACAAAAACAAATTACAAAAATTCAAAATTTTCGGGTTTATTACAGGGACAGCAGAGATC
CACTTTGGCGCCGGCTCGAGGGGGCCCGGGTGCAAAGATGGATAAAGTTTTAAACAGAGAGGAATCTTTG
CAGCTAATGGACCTTCTAGGTCTTGAAAGGAGTGGGAATTGGCTCCGGTGCCCGTCAGTGGGCAGAGCGC
ACATCGCCCACAGTCCCCGAGAAGTTGGGGGGAGGGGTCGGCAATTGATCCGGTGCCTAGAGAAGGTGGC
GCGGGGTAAACTGGGAAAGTGATGTCGTGTACTGGCTCCGCCTTTTTCCCGAGGGTGGGGGAGAACCGTA
TATAAGTGCAGTAGTCGCCGTGAACGTTCTTTTTCGCAACGGGTTTGCCGCCAGAACACAGGTAAGTGCC
GTGTGTGGTTCCCGCGGGCCTGGCCTCTTTACGGGTTATGGCCCTTGCGTGCCTTGAATTACTTCCACCT
GGCTGCAGTACGTGATTCTTGATCCCGAGCTTCGGGTTGGAAGTGGGTGGGAGAGTTCGAGGCCTTGCGC
TTAAGGAGCCCCTTCGCCTCGTGCTTGAGTTGAGGCCTGGCCTGGGCGCTGGGGCCGCCGCGTGCGAATC
TGGTGGCACCTTCGCGCCTGTCTCGCTGCTTTCGATAAGTCTCTAGCCATTTAAAATTTTTGATGACCTG
CTGCGACGCTTTTTTTCTGGCAAGATAGTCTTGTAAATGCGGGCCAAGATCTGCACACTGGTATTTCGGT
TTTTGGGGCCGCGGGCGGCGACGGGGCCCGTGCGTCCCAGCGCACATGTTCGGCGAGGCGGGGCCTGCGA
GCGCGGCCACCGAGAATCGGACGGGGGTAGTCTCAAGCTGGCCGGCCTGCTCTGGTGCCTGGCCTCGCGC
CGCCGTGTATCGCCCCGCCCTGGGCGGCAAGGCTGGCCCGGTCGGCACCAGTTGCGTGAGCGGAAAGATG
GCCGCTTCCCGGCCCTGCTGCAGGGAGCTCAAAATGGAGGACGCGGCGCTCGGGAGAGCGGGCGGGTGAG
TCACCCACACAAAGGAAAAGGGCCTTTCCGTCCTCAGCCGTCGCTTCATGTGACTCCACGGAGTACCGGG
CGCCGTCCAGGCACCTCGATTAGTTCTCGAGCTTTTGGAGTACGTCGTCTTTAGGTTGGGGGGAGGGGTT
TTATGCGATGGAGTTTCCCCACACTGAGTGGGTGGAGACTGAAGTTAGGCCAGCTTGGCACTTGATGTAA
TTCTCCTTGGAATTTGCCCTTTTTGAGTTTGGATCTTGGTTCATTCTCAAGCCTCAGACAGTGGTTCAAA
GTTTTTTTCTTCCATTTCAGGTGTCGTGACGTACGGCCACCATGACCGAGTACAAGCCCACGGTGCGCCT
CGCCACCCGCGACGACGTCCCCAGGGCCGTACGCACCCTCGCCGCCGCGTTCGCCGACTACCCCGCCACG
CGCCACACCGTCGATCCGGACCGCCACATCGAGCGGGTCACCGAGCTGCAAGAACTCTTCCTCACGCGCG
TCGGGCTCGACATCGGCAAGGTGTGGGTCGCGGACGACGGCGCCGCCGTGGCGGTCTGGACCACGCCGGA
GAGCGTCGAAGCGGGGGCGGTGTTCGCCGAGATCGGCCCGCGCATGGCCGAGTTGAGCGGTTCCCGGCTG
GCCGCGCAGCAACAGATGGAAGGCCTCCTGGCGCCGCACCGGCCCAAGGAGCCCGCGTGGTTCCTGGCCA
CCGTCGGAGTCTCGCCCGACCACCAGGGCAAGGGTCTGGGCAGCGCCGTCGTGCTCCCCGGAGTGGAGGC
GGCCGAGCGCGCCGGGGTGCCCGCCTTCCTGGAGACCTCCGCGCCCCGCAACCTCCCCTTCTACGAGCGG
CTCGGCTTCACCGTCACCGCCGACGTCGAGGTGCCCGAAGGACCGCGCACCTGGTGCATGACCCGCAAGC
CCGGTGCCTGAACGCGTTAAGTCGACAATCAACCTCTGGATTACAAAATTTGTGAAAGATTGACTGGTAT
TCTTAACTATGTTGCTCCTTTTACGCTATGTGGATACGCTGCTTTAATGCCTTTGTATCATGCTATTGCT
TCCCGTATGGCTTTCATTTTCTCCTCCTTGTATAAATCCTGGTTGCTGTCTCTTTATGAGGAGTTGTGGC
CCGTTGTCAGGCAACGTGGCGTGGTGTGCACTGTGTTTGCTGACGCAACCCCCACTGGTTGGGGCATTGC
CACCACCTGTCAGCTCCTTTCCGGGACTTTCGCTTTCCCCCTCCCTATTGCCACGGCGGAACTCATCGCC
GCCTGCCTTGCCCGCTGCTGGACAGGGGCTCGGCTGTTGGGCACTGACAATTCCGTGGTGTTGTCGGGGA
AATCATCGTCCTTTCCTTGGCTGCTCGCCTGTGTTGCCACCTGGATTCTGCGCGGGACGTCCTTCTGCTA
CGTCCCTTCGGCCCTCAATCCAGCGGACCTTCCTTCCCGCGGCCTGCTGCCGGCTCTGCGGCCTCTTCCG
CGTCTTCGCCTTCGCCCTCAGACGAGTCGGATCTCCCTTTGGGCCGCCTCCCCGCGTCGACTTTAAGACC
AATGACTTACAAGGCAGCTGTAGATCTTAGCCACTTTTTAAAAGAAAAGGGGGGACTGGAAGGGCTAATT
CACTCCCAACGAAGACAAGATCTGCTTTTTGCTTGTACTGGGTCTCTCTGGTTAGACCAGATCTGAGCCT
GGGAGCTCTCTGGCTAACTAGGGAACCCACTGCTTAAGCCTCAATAAAGCTTGCCTTGAGTGCTTCAAGT
AGTGTGTGCCCGTCTGTTGTGTGACTCTGGTAACTAGAGATCCCTCAGACCCTTTTAGTCAGTGTGGAAA
ATCTCTAGCAGTACGTATAGTAGTTCATGTCATCTTATTATTCAGTATTTATAACTTGCAAAGAAATGAA
TATCAGAGAGTGAGAGGAACTTGTTTATTGCAGCTTATAATGGTTACAAATAAAGCAATAGCATCACAAA
TTTCACAAATAAAGCATTTTTTTCACTGCATTCTAGTTGTGGTTTGTCCAAACTCATCAATGTATCTTAT
CATGTCTGGCTCTAGCTATCCCGCCCCTAACTCCGCCCATCCCGCCCCTAACTCCGCCCAGTTCCGCCCA
TTCTCCGCCCCATGGCTGACTAATTTTTTTTATTTATGCAGAGGCCGAGGCCGCCTCGGCCTCTGAGCTA
TTCCAGAAGTAGTGAGGAGGCTTTTTTGGAGGCCTAGGGACGTACCCAATTCGCCCTATAGTGAGTCGTA
TTACGCGCGCTCACTGGCCGTCGTTTTACAACGTCGTGACTGGGAAAACCCTGGCGTTACCCAACTTAAT
CGCCTTGCAGCACATCCCCCTTTCGCCAGCTGGCGTAATAGCGAAGAGGCCCGCACCGATCGCCCTTCCC
AACAGTTGCGCAGCCTGAATGGCGAATGGG
[124 nt withheld, positions 5981-6104]
C
[91 nt withheld, positions 6106-6196]
A
[49 nt withheld, positions 6198-6246]
CCTTTGACGTTGGAGTCCACGTTCTTT
[37 nt withheld, positions 6274-6310]
ACCCTATCTCGGTCTATTCTTTTGATTTATAAGGGATTTTGCCGATTTCGGCCTATTGGTTAAAAAATGA
GCTGATTTAACAAAAATTTAACGCGAATTTTAACAAAATATTAACGCTTACAATTTAGGTGGCACTTTTC
GGGGAAATGTGCGCGGAACCCCTATTTGTTTATTTTTCTAAATACATTCAAATATGTATCCGCTCATGAG
ACAATAACCCTGATAAATGCTTCAATAATATTGAAAAAGGAAGAGTATGAGTATTCAACATTTCCGTGTC
GCCCTTATTCCCTTTTTTGCGGCATTTTGCCTTCCTGTTTTTGCTCACCCAGAAACGCTGGTGAAAGTAA
AAGATGCTGAAGATCAGTTGGGTGCACGAGTGGGTTACATCGAACTGGATCTCAACAGCGGTAAGATCCT
TGAGAGTTTTCGCCCCGAAGAACGTTTTCCAATGATGAGCACTTTTAAAGTTCTGCTATGTGGCGCGGTA
TTATCCCGTATTGACGCCGGGCAAGAGCAACTCGGTCGCCGCATACACTATTCTCAGAATGACTTGGTTG
AGTACTCACCAGTCACAGAAAAGCATCTTACGGATGGCATGACAGTAAGAGAATTATGCAGTGCTGCCAT
AACCATGAGTGATAACACTGCGGCCAACTTACTTCTGACAACGATCGGAGGACCGAAGGAGCTAACCGCT
TTTTTGCACAACATGGGGGATCATGTAACTCGCCTTGATCGTTGGGAACCGGAGCTGAATGAAGCCATAC
CAAACGACGAGCGTGACACCACGATGCCTGTAGCAATGGCAACAACGTTGCGCAAACTATTAACTGGCGA
ACTACTTACTCTAGCTTCCCGGCAACAATTAATAGACTGGATGGAGGCGGATAAAGTTGCAGGACCACTT
CTGCGCTCGGCCCTTCCGGCTGGCTGGTTTATTGCTGATAAATCTGGAGCCGGTGAGCGTGGGTCTCGCG
GTATCATTGCAGCACTGGGGCCAGATGGTAAGCCCTCCCGTATCGTAGTTATCTACACGACGGGGAGTCA
GGCAACTATGGATGAACGAAATAGACAGATCGCTGAGATAGGTGCCTCACTGATTAAGCATTGGTAACTG
TCAGACCAAGTTTACTCATATATACTTTAGATTGATTTAAAACTTCATTTTTAATTTAAAAGGATCTAGG
TGAAGATCCTTTTTGATAATCTCATGACCAAAATCCCTTAACGTGAGTTTTCGTTCCACTGAGCGTCAGA
CCCCGTAGAAAAGATCAAAGGATCTTCTTGAGATCCTTTTTTTCTGCGCGTAATCTGCTGCTTGCAAACA
AAAAAACCACCGCTACCAGCGGTGGTTTGTTTGCCGGATCAAGAGCTACCAACTCTTTTTCCGAAGGTAA
CTGGCTTCAGCAGAGCGCAGATACCAAATACTGTTCTTCTAGTGTAGCCGTAGTTAGGCCACCACTTCAA
GAACTCTGTAGCACCGCCTACATACCTCGCTCTGCTAATCCTGTTACCAGTGGCTGCTGCCAGTGGCGAT
AAGTCGTGTCTTACCGGGTTGGACTCAAGACGATAGTTACCGGATAAGGCGCAGCGGTCGGGCTGAACGG
GGGGTTCGTGCACACAGCCCAGCTTGGAGCGAACGACCTACACCGAACTGAGATACCTACAGCGTGAGCT
ATGAGAAAGCGCCACGCTTCCCGAAGGGAGAAAGGCGGACAGGTATCCGGTAAGCGGCAGGGTCGGAACA
GGAGAGCGCACGAGGGAGCTTCCAGGGGGAAACGCCTGGTATCTTTATAGTCCTGTCGGGTTTCGCCACC
TCTGACTTGAGCGTCGATTTTTGTGATGCTCGTCAGGGGGGCGGAGCCTATGGAAAAACGCCAGCAACGC
GGCCTTTTTACGGTTCCTGGCCTTTTGCTGGCCTTTTGCTCACATGTTCTTTCCTGCGTTATCCCCTGAT
TCTGTGGATAACCGTATTACCGCCTTTGAGTGAGCTGATACCGCTCGCCGCAG
Features (pLannotate 1.2.2; 30 found; start..end, strand, type, name):
      2..44      +  rep_origin     RSF ori (fragment): Plasmids containing the RSF 1030 origin of replication can be propagated in E. coli cells that contain additional plasmids with compatible origins.
     46..138     +  CDS            lacI (fragment): lac repressor; lacI; The lac repressor binds to the lac operator to inhibit transcription in E. coli. This inhibition can be relieved by adding lactose or isopropyl-β-D-thiogalactopyranoside (IPTG).
    151..172     +  protein_bind   CAP binding site: CAP binding activates transcription in the presence of cAMP. E. coli catabolite activator protein
    187..217     +  promoter       lac promoter: promoter for the E. coli lac operon
    225..241     +  protein_bind   lac operator: The lac repressor binds to the lac operator to inhibit transcription in E. coli. This inhibition can be relieved by adding lactose or isopropyl-β-D-thiogalactopyranoside (IPTG). lac repressor encoded by lacI
    286..304     +  promoter       T3 promoter: promoter for bacteriophage T3 RNA polymerase
    332..558     +  promoter       RSV promoter: Rous sarcoma virus enhancer/promoter
    559..739     +  LTR            5' LTR (truncated): truncated 5' long terminal repeat (LTR) from HIV-1
    786..911     +  misc_feature   HIV-1 Ψ: packaging signal of human immunodeficiency virus type 1
    895..1258    +  CDS            HIV-1 gag (fragment): gag protein from human immunodeficiency virus 1; gag
   1404..1637    +  misc_feature   RRE: The Rev response element (RRE) of HIV-1 allows for Rev-dependent mRNA export from the nucleus to the cytoplasm.
   2014..2040    +  CDS            Rev (fragment): human immunodeficiency virus 1 (HIV-1) Rev protein; rev; enhances nuclear export of unspliced and incompletely spliced viral mRNAs
   2044..2284    +  promoter       U6 promoter: RNA polymerase III promoter for human U6 snRNA
   2314..2389    +  misc_RNA       gRNA scaffold: guide RNA scaffold for the Streptococcus pyogenes CRISPR/Cas9 system
   2445..2562    +  misc_feature   cPPT/CTS: central polypurine tract and central termination sequence of HIV-1
   2628..2694    +  CDS            small t antigen (fragment): SV40 (simian virus 40) small t antigen
   2720..2931    +  promoter       EF-1α core promoter: core promoter for human elongation factor EF-1α
   2932..3870    +  intron         EF-1α intron A: intron upstream of the start codon of human EF-1α
   3892..4491    +  CDS            PuroR (fragment): puromycin N-acetyltransferase; pac from Streptomyces; confers resistance to puromycin
   4507..5095    +  misc_feature   WPRE: woodchuck hepatitis virus posttranscriptional regulatory element
   5146..5165    +  misc_feature   cPPT/CTS (fragment): central polypurine tract and central termination sequence of HIV-1
   5167..5400    +  LTR            3' LTR (ΔU3): self-inactivating 3' long terminal repeat (LTR) from HIV-1
   5478..5599    +  polyA_signal   SV40 poly(A) signal: SV40 polyadenylation signal
   5639..5774    +  rep_origin     SV40 ori: SV40 origin of replication
   5795..5813    -  promoter       T7 promoter: promoter for bacteriophage T7 RNA polymerase
   5821..5976    +  CDS            lacZα (fragment): LacZα fragment of β-galactosidase; lacZ fragment
   5981..6409    +  rep_origin     f1 ori (sequence partly withheld): f1 bacteriophage origin of replication; arrow indicates direction of (+) strand synthesis
   6462..6566    +  promoter       AmpR promoter: bla
   6567..7427    +  CDS            AmpR: β-lactamase; bla; confers resistance to ampicillin, carbenicillin, and related antibiotics
   7598..8186    +  rep_origin     ori: high-copy-number ColE1/pMB1/pBR322/pUC origin of replication
