[The description below was written by a language model from this plasmid's Addgene catalogue record and pLannotate feature annotations shown in this document.]
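Description:
pXPR_003-sgKCMF1 is a third-generation-style, self-inactivating HIV-1 lentiviral CRISPR vector built on the pXPR_003 backbone and designed to deliver a single guide RNA against human KCMF1 into mammalian cells. In bacteria it is maintained as a high-copy plasmid through a ColE1/pUC-type origin and selected with ampicillin via the β-lactamase gene. An f1 origin, an SV40 origin, and remnants of lac, T3 and T7 elements are also carried over from the backbone.

The viral cassette begins with an RSV enhancer/promoter fused to a truncated 5' LTR, which drives production of the genomic RNA in packaging cells. It is followed by the Ψ packaging signal with a partial gag fragment, the Rev response element for Rev-dependent nuclear export, and a cPPT/CTS element that aids nuclear import of the reverse-transcribed genome. The ΔU3 3' LTR renders the integrated provirus transcriptionally self-inactivating, and an SV40 polyadenylation signal lies downstream.

Within this frame, a human U6 RNA polymerase III promoter expresses the KCMF1-targeting spacer joined to the Streptococcus pyogenes Cas9 guide scaffold. A separate EF-1α core promoter with its intron A drives puromycin N-acetyltransferase, stabilised by a WPRE, so transduced cells can be selected with puromycin.

No Cas9 coding sequence is annotated, so the nuclease must be supplied separately, for example in cells that already express Cas9. The construct is intended for guide expression to target KCMF1. The associated study concerns a ubiquitination cascade regulating the integrated stress response and survival in carcinomas.
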