Addgene plasmid #202441: pXPR_003-sgKCMF1
Purpose: Expression of a guide RNA targeting KCMF1
Depositing lab: William Hahn. Depositing organization: Dana-Farber Cancer Institute. Publication: A Ubiquitination Cascade Regulating the Integrated Stress Response and Survival in Carcinomas. Cervia LD, Shibue T, Borah AA, Gaeta B, He L, Leung L, Li N, Moyer SM, Shim BH, Dumont N, Gonzalez A, Bick NR, Kazachkova M, Dempster JM, Krill-Burger JM, Piccioni F, Udeshi ND, Olive ME, Carr SA, Root DE, McFarland JM, Vazquez F, Hahn WC. Cancer Discov. 2023 Mar 1;13(3):766-795. doi: 10.1158/2159-8290.CD-22-1230. PubMed 36576405.
Backbone
  Vector backbone: pXPR_003
  Vector type: Mammalian Expression, Lentiviral, CRISPR
  Selectable markers: Puromycin
Growth in bacteria
  Bacterial resistance: Ampicillin, 100 μg/mL
  Growth temperature: 37°C
  Growth strain: NEB Stable
  Copy number: High Copy
Gene/Insert
  Gene/Insert name: KCMF1 gRNA
  gRNA/shRNA sequence: AATGCAGTGCATATTAACAA
  Species: H. sapiens (human)
  Entrez Gene: KCMF1 (a.k.a. DEBT91, FIGC, PCMF, ZZZ1)
  Promoter: hU6
  Cloning method: Restriction Enzyme; 5′ cloning site unknown (unknown if destroyed)
Terms and licenses: Academic/Nonprofit Terms; Industry Terms: Not Available to Industry
How to cite: pXPR_003-sgKCMF1 was a gift from William Hahn (Addgene plasmid # 202441 ; http://n2t.net/addgene:202441 ; RRID:Addgene_202441)
